>Addgene plasmid #15975 | p406CYC1 | depositor full sequence | sequence record 8460 | Author sequence
GACGAAAGGGCCTCGTGATACGCCTATTTTTATAGGTTAATGTCATGATAATAATGGTTTCTTAGACGTC
AGGTGGCACTTTTCGGGGAAATGTGCGCGGAACCCCTATTTGTTTATTTTTCTAAATACATTCAAATATG
TATCCGCTCATGAGACAATAACCCTGATAAATGCTTCAATAATATTGAAAAAGGAAGAGTATGAGTATTC
AACATTTCCGTGTCGCCCTTATTCCCTTTTTTGCGGCATTTTGCCTTCCTGTTTTTGCTCACCCAGAAAC
GCTGGTGAAAGTAAAAGATGCTGAAGATCAGTTGGGTGCACGAGTGGGTTACATCGAACTGGATCTCAAC
AGCGGTAAGATCCTTGAGAGTTTTCGCCCCGAAGAACGTTTTCCAATGATGAGCACTTTTAAAGTTCTGC
TATGTGGCGCGGTATTATCCCGTATTGACGCCGGGCAAGAGCAACTCGGTCGCCGCATACACTATTCTCA
GAATGACTTGGTTGAGTACTCACCAGTCACAGAAAAGCATCTTACGGATGGCATGACAGTAAGAGAATTA
TGCAGTGCTGCCATAACCATGAGTGATAACACTGCGGCCAACTTACTTCTGACAACGATCGGAGGACCGA
AGGAGCTAACCGCTTTTTTGCACAACATGGGGGATCATGTAACTCGCCTTGATCGTTGGGAACCGGAGCT
GAATGAAGCCATACCAAACGACGAGCGTGACACCACGATGCCTGTAGCAATGGCAACAACGTTGCGCAAA
CTATTAACTGGCGAACTACTTACTCTAGCTTCCCGGCAACAATTAATAGACTGGATGGAGGCGGATAAAG
TTGCAGGACCACTTCTGCGCTCGGCCCTTCCGGCTGGCTGGTTTATTGCTGATAAATCTGGAGCCGGTGA
GCGTGGGTCTCGCGGTATCATTGCAGCACTGGGGCCAGATGGTAAGCCCTCCCGTATCGTAGTTATCTAC
ACGACGGGGAGTCAGGCAACTATGGATGAACGAAATAGACAGATCGCTGAGATAGGTGCCTCACTGATTA
AGCATTGGTAACTGTCAGACCAAGTTTACTCATATATACTTTAGATTGATTTAAAACTTCATTTTTAATT
TAAAAGGATCTAGGTGAAGATCCTTTTTGATAATCTCATGACCAAAATCCCTTAACGTGAGTTTTCGTTC
CACTGAGCGTCAGACCCCGTAGAAAAGATCAAAGGATCTTCTTGAGATCCTTTTTTTCTGCGCGTAATCT
GCTGCTTGCAAACAAAAAAACCACCGCTACCAGCGGTGGTTTGTTTGCCGGATCAAGAGCTACCAACTCT
TTTTCCGAAGGTAACTGGCTTCAGCAGAGCGCAGATACCAAATACTGTCCTTCTAGTGTAGCCGTAGTTA
GGCCACCACTTCAAGAACTCTGTAGCACCGCCTACATACCTCGCTCTGCTAATCCTGTTACCAGTGGCTG
CTGCCAGTGGCGATAAGTCGTGTCTTACCGGGTTGGACTCAAGACGATAGTTACCGGATAAGGCGCAGCG
GTCGGGCTGAACGGGGGGTTCGTGCACACAGCCCAGCTTGGAGCGAACGACCTACACCGAACTGAGATAC
CTACAGCGTGAGCTATGAGAAAGCGCCACGCTTCCCGAAGGGAGAAAGGCGGACAGGTATCCGGTAAGCG
GCAGGGTCGGAACAGGAGAGCGCACGAGGGAGCTTCCAGGGGGAAACGCCTGGTATCTTTATAGTCCTGT
CGGGTTTCGCCACCTCTGACTTGAGCGTCGATTTTTGTGATGCTCGTCAGGGGGGCGGAGCCTATGGAAA
AACGCCAGCAACGCGGCCTTTTTACGGTTCCTGGCCTTTTGCTGGCCTTTTGCTCACATGTTCTTTCCTG
CGTTATCCCCTGATTCTGTGGATAACCGTATTACCGCCTTTGAGTGAGCTGATACCGCTCGCCGCAGCCG
AACGACCGAGCGCAGCGAGTCAGTGAGCGAGGAAGCGGAAGAGCGCCCAATACGCAAACCGCCTCTCCCC
GCGCGTTGGCCGATTCATTAATGCAGCTGGCACGACAGGTTTCCCGACTGGAAAGCGGGCAGTGAGCGCA
ACGCAATTAATGTGAGTTACCTCACTCATTAGGCACCCCAGGCTTTACACTTTATGCTTCCGGCTCCTAT
GTTGTGTGGAATTGTGAGCGGATAACAATTTCACACAGGAAACAGCTATGACCATGATTACGCCAAGCGC
GCAATTAACCCTCACTAAAGGGAACAAAAGCTGGAGCTCATTTGGCGAGCGTTGGTTGGTGGATCAAGCC
CACGCGTAGGCAATCCTCGAGCAGATCCGCCAGGCGTGTATATATAGCGTGGATGGCCAGGCAACTTTAG
TGCTGACACATACAGGCATATATATATGTGTGCGACGACACATGATCATATGGCATGCATGTGCTCTGTA
TGTATATAAAACTCTTGTTTTCTTCTTTTCTCTAAATATTCTTTCCTTATACATTAGGACCTTTGCAGCA
TAAATTACTATACTTCTATAGACACGCAAACACAAATACACACACTAATCTAGAACTAGTGGATCCCCCG
GGCTGCAGGAATTCGATATCAAGCTTATCGATACCGTCGACCTCGAGTCATGTAATTAGTTATGTCACGC
TTACATTCACGCCCTCCCCCCACATCCGCTCTAACCGAAAAGGAAGGAGTTAGACAACCTGAAGTCTAGG
TCCCTATTTATTTTTTTATAGTTATGTTAGTATTAAGAACGTTATTTATATTTCAAATTTTTCTTTTTTT
TCTGTACAGACGCGTGTACGCATGTAACATTATACTGAAAACCTTGCTTGAGAAGGTTTTGGGACGCTCG
AAGGCTTTAATTTGCGGCCGGTACCCAATTCGCCCTATAGTGAGTCGTATTACGCGCGCTCACTGGCCGT
CGTTTTACAACGTCGTGACTGGGAAAACCCTGGCGTTACCCAACTTAATCGCCTTGCAGCACATCCCCCT
TTCGCCAGCTGGCGTAATAGCGAAGAGGCCCGCACCGATCGCCCTTCCCAACAGTTGCGCAGCCTGAATG
GCGAATGGCGCG
[124 nt withheld, positions 3093-3216]
C
[91 nt withheld, positions 3218-3308]
A
[49 nt withheld, positions 3310-3358]
CCTTTGACGTTGGAGTCCACGTTCTTT
[37 nt withheld, positions 3386-3422]
ACCCTATCTCGGTCTATTCTTTTGATTTATAAGGGATTTTGCCGATTTCGGCCTATTGGTTAAAAAATGA
GCTGATTTAACAAAAATTTAACGCGAATTTTAACAAAATATTAACGTTTACAATTTCCTGATGCGGTATT
TTCTCCTTACGCATCTGTGCGGTATTTCACACCGCATAGGGTAATAACTGATATAATTAAATTGAAGCTC
TAATTTGTGAGTTTAGTATACATGCATTTACTTATAATACAGTTTTTTAGTTTTGCTGGCCGCATCTTCT
CAAATATGCTTCCCAGCCTGCTTTTCTGTAACGTTCACCCTCTACCTTAGCATCCCTTCCCTTTGCAAAT
AGTCCTCTTCCAACAATAATAATGTCAGATCCTGTAGAGACCACATCATCCACGGTTCTATACTGTTGAC
CCAATGCGTCTCCCTTGTCATCTAAACCCACACCGGGTGTCATAATCAACCAATCGTAACCTTCATCTCT
TCCACCCATGTCTCTTTGAGCAATAAAGCCGATAACAAAATCTTTGTCGCTCTTCGCAATGTCAACAGTA
CCCTTAGTATATTCTCCAGTAGATAGGGAGCCCTTGCATGACAATTCTGCTAACATCAAAAGGCCTCTAG
GTTCCTTTGTTACTTCTTCTGCCGCCTGCTTCAAACCGCTAACAATACCTGGGCCCACCACACCGTGTGC
ATTCGTAATGTCTGCCCATTCTGCTATTCTGTATACACCCGCAGAGTACTGCAATTTGACTGTATTACCA
ATGTCAGCAAATTTTCTGTCTTCGAAGAGTAAAAAATTGTACTTGGCGGATAATGCCTTTAGCGGCTTAA
CTGTGCCCTCCATGGAAAAATCAGTCAAGATATCCACATGTGTTTTTAGTAAACAAATTTTGGGACCTAA
TGCTTCAACTAACTCCAGTAATTCCTTGGTGGTACGAACATCCAATGAAGCACACAAGTTTGTTTGCTTT
TCGTGCATGATATTAAATAGCTTGGCAGCAACAGGACTAGGATGAGTAGCAGCACGTTCCTTATATGTAG
CTTTCGACATGATTTATCTTCGTTTCCTGCAGGTTTTTGTTCTGTGCAGTTGGGTTAAGAATACTGGGCA
ATTTCATGTTTCTTCAACACTACATATGCGTATATATACCAATCTAAGTCTGTGCTCCTTCCTTCGTTCT
TCCTTCTGTTCGGAGATTACCGAATCAAAAAAATTTCAAAGAAACCGAAATCAAAAAAAAGAATAAAAAA
AAAATGATGAATTGAATTGAAAAGCTGTGGTATGGTGCACTCTCAGTACAATCTGCTCTGATGCCGCATA
GTTAAGCCAGCCCCGACACCCGCCAACACCCGCTGACGCGCCCTGACGGGCTTGTCTGCTCCCGGCATCC
GCTTACAGACAAGCTGTGACCGTCTCCGGGAGCTGCATGTGTCAGAGGTTTTCACCGTCATCACCGAAAC
GCGCGA
Features (pLannotate 1.2.2; 18 found; start..end, strand, type, name):
     96..200     +  promoter       AmpR promoter: bla
    201..1061    +  CDS            AmpR: β-lactamase; bla; confers resistance to ampicillin, carbenicillin, and related antibiotics
   1232..1820    +  rep_origin     ori: high-copy-number ColE1/pMB1/pBR322/pUC origin of replication
   2003..2095    +  CDS            lacI (fragment): lac repressor; lacI; The lac repressor binds to the lac operator to inhibit transcription in E. coli. This inhibition can be relieved by adding lactose or isopropyl-β-D-thiogalactopyranoside (IPTG).
   2108..2129    +  protein_bind   CAP binding site: CAP binding activates transcription in the presence of cAMP. E. coli catabolite activator protein
   2144..2174    +  promoter       lac promoter: promoter for the E. coli lac operon
   2182..2198    +  protein_bind   lac operator: The lac repressor binds to the lac operator to inhibit transcription in E. coli. This inhibition can be relieved by adding lactose or isopropyl-β-D-thiogalactopyranoside (IPTG). lac repressor encoded by lacI
   2243..2261    +  promoter       T3 promoter: promoter for bacteriophage T3 RNA polymerase
   2569..2637    +  misc_feature   MCS (fragment): pBluescript multiple cloning site
   2638..2885    +  terminator     CYC1 terminator: S. cerevisiae CYC1; transcription terminator for CYC1
   2904..2922    -  promoter       T7 promoter: promoter for bacteriophage T7 RNA polymerase
   2930..3085    +  CDS            lacZα (fragment): LacZα fragment of β-galactosidase; lacZ fragment
   3093..3548    +  rep_origin     f1 ori (sequence partly withheld): f1 bacteriophage origin of replication; arrow indicates direction of (+) strand synthesis
   3549..3600    -  misc_feature   bom (fragment): basis of mobility region from pBR322
   3679..4482    -  CDS            URA3: orotidine-5'-phosphate decarboxylase, required for uracil biosynthesis; S. cerevisiae URA3; yeast auxotrophic marker, counterselectable with 5-fluoroorotic acid (5-FOA)
   4483..4698    -  promoter       URA3 promoter: S. cerevisiae URA3
   4713..4762    -  misc_feature   bom (fragment): basis of mobility region from pBR322
   4864..1       -  CDS            rop (fragment) (across the origin): Rop protein, which maintains plasmids at low copy number; rop
