[The description below was written by a language model from this plasmid's Addgene catalogue record and pLannotate feature annotations shown in this document.]
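Description:
p406CYC1 is a yeast integrating expression vector built on the pRS406 backbone, into which an empty expression cassette from the Mumberg series plasmid p413CYC1 was transferred as a SacI–KpnI fragment of about 616 bp. The full construct is 4,898 nt. In E. coli it is maintained at high copy through a ColE1/pUC-type origin and selected with ampicillin via the bla gene. An f1 origin is also present, allowing single-stranded DNA production. For Saccharomyces cerevisiae the plasmid carries the URA3 marker under its own promoter, which complements uracil auxotrophy and can be counterselected with 5-fluoroorotic acid. No yeast replication origin or centromere appears in the feature table, consistent with the pRS40x family of vectors, which are usually propagated in yeast by integrating into the genome, typically after linearisation.

The payload is a truncated CYC1 (cytochrome c, isoform 1) promoter lying between the SacI and XbaI sites, followed by a pBluescript-derived polylinker and the CYC1 transcription terminator. The automated annotation identifies the polylinker fragment and terminator but does not label the promoter, which by position would fall in the unannotated stretch between the T3 promoter and the polylinker. The cassette sits within remnants of the lacZα region, flanked by T3 and T7 phage promoters and the lac promoter/operator. No coding sequence is inserted, so the plasmid is a recipient vector: a gene of interest is cloned into the polylinker to be transcribed from the CYC1 promoter, generally regarded as the weak constitutive option in the Mumberg promoter set. This suits stable, low-level expression from an integrated copy.
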