Addgene plasmid #15975: p406CYC1
Depositing lab: Nicolas Buchler & Fred Cross. Depositing organization: Rockefeller University.
Backbone
  Vector backbone: pRS406
  Backbone manufacturer: Sikorski & Hieter, Genetics 122:19-27 (1989)
  Backbone size w/o insert (bp): 4283
  Vector type: Bacterial Expression, Yeast Expression
  Selectable markers: URA3
Growth in bacteria
  Bacterial resistance: Ampicillin, 100 μg/mL
  Growth temperature: 37°C
  Growth strain: DH5alpha
  Copy number: High Copy
Gene/Insert
  Gene/Insert name: CYC1 promoter + polylinker + CYC1 terminator (alt names: truncated CYC1 promoter; Cytochrome c, isoform 1)
  Species: S. cerevisiae (budding yeast)
  Insert size (bp): 616
  Mutation: CYC1 promoter is between SacI and XbaI restriction sites.
  Entrez Gene: CYC1 (a.k.a. YJR048W)
  Cloning method: Restriction Enzyme; 5′ cloning site SacI (not destroyed); 3′ cloning site KpnI (not destroyed)
  Sequencing primers: 5′ M13 Reverse
Resource information
  A portion of this plasmid was derived from a plasmid made by: Plasmid was made by Ben Timney (Rockefeller University). Insert was cut from Mumberg plasmid p413CYC1, which was obtained from ATCC.
Terms and licenses: Academic/Nonprofit Terms; Industry Terms: Not Available to Industry
Depositor comments: Mumberg D, Muller R, Funk M. Gene 156:119-22 (1995).
How to cite: p406CYC1 was a gift from Nicolas Buchler & Fred Cross (Addgene plasmid # 15975 ; http://n2t.net/addgene:15975 ; RRID:Addgene_15975)
