>Addgene plasmid #15975 | p406CYC1 | addgene partial sequence | sequence record 22341 | 15975 with M13R
ACCCTCACTAAAGGGAACAAAAGCTGGAGCTCATTTGGCGAGCGTTGGTTGGTGGATCAAGCCCACGCGT
AGGCAATCCTCGAGCAGATCCGCCAGGCGTGTATATATAGCGTGGATGGCCAGGCAACTTTAGTGCTGAC
ACATACAGGCATATATATATGTGTGCGACGACACATGATCATATGGCATGCATGTGCTCTGTATGTATAT
AAAACTCTTGTTTTCTTCTTTTCTCTAAATATTCTTTCCTTATACATTAGGACCTTTGCAGCATAAATTA
CTATACTTCTATAGACACGCAAACACAAATACACACACTAATCTAGAACTAGTGGATCCCCCGGGCTGCA
GGAATTCGATATCAAGCTTATCGATACCGTCGACCTCGAGTCATGTAATTAGTTATGTCACGCTTACATT
CACGCCCTCCCCCCACATCCGCTCTAACCGAAAAGGAAGGAGTTAGACAACCTGAAGTCTAGGTCCCTAT
TTATTTTTTTATAGTTATGTTAGTATTAAGAACGTTATTTATATTTCAAATTTTTCTTTTTTTTCTGTAC
AGACGCGTGTACGCATGTAACATTATACTGAAAACCTTGCTTGAGAAGGTTTTGGGACGCTCGAAGGCTT
TAATTTGCGGCCGGTACCCAATTCGCCCTATAGTGAGTCGTATTACGCGCGCTCACTGGCCGTCGTTTTA
CAACGTCGTGACTGGGAAAACCCTGGCGTTA
